Addgene plasmid #114124: pcDNA5-FRT/TO-V5-SHLD3
Purpose: Expresses N-terminally tagged V5-SHLD3 in mammalian cells
Depositing lab: Daniel Durocher. Depositing organization: Sinai Health System. Publication: The shieldin complex mediates 53BP1-dependent DNA repair. Noordermeer SM, Adam S, Setiaputra D, Barazas M, Pettitt SJ, Ling AK, Olivieri M, Alvarez-Quilon A, Moatti N, Zimmermann M, Annunziato S, Krastev DB, Song F, Brandsma I, Frankum J, Brough R, Sherker A, Landry S, Szilard RK, Munro MM, McEwan A, Goullet de Rugy T, Lin ZY, Hart T, Moffat J, Gingras AC, Martin A, van Attikum H, Jonkers J, Lord CJ, Rottenberg S, Durocher D. Nature. 2018 Aug;560(7716):117-121. doi: 10.1038/s41586-018-0340-7. Epub 2018 Jul 18. PubMed 30022168.
Backbone
  Vector backbone: pcDNA5-FRT/TO-V5-MCS
  Backbone size w/o insert (bp): 5147
  Total vector size (bp): 5894
  Vector type: Mammalian Expression ; Genomic integration, tetracycline inducible
  Selectable markers: Hygromycin
Growth in bacteria
  Bacterial resistance: Ampicillin, 100 μg/mL
  Growth temperature: 37°C
  Growth strain: DH5alpha
  Copy number: High Copy
Gene/Insert
  Gene/Insert name: SHLD3 (alt names: CTC543A2.2; RINN1)
  Species: H. sapiens (human)
  Insert size (bp): 747
  Entrez Gene: SHLD3 (a.k.a. CTC-534A2.2, RINN1)
  Promoter: CMV/TetO2
  Tag / fusion protein: V5 (N terminal on backbone)
  Cloning method: Restriction Enzyme; 5′ cloning site AscI (not destroyed); 3′ cloning site XhoI (not destroyed)
  Sequencing primers: 5′ CMV Forward; 3′ BGH Reverse
Terms and licenses: Academic/Nonprofit Terms; Industry Terms
How to cite: pcDNA5-FRT/TO-V5-SHLD3 was a gift from Daniel Durocher (Addgene plasmid # 114124 ; http://n2t.net/addgene:114124 ; RRID:Addgene_114124)
