[The description below was written by a language model from this plasmid's Addgene catalogue record and pLannotate feature annotations shown in this document.]
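Description:
pcDNA5-FRT/TO-V5-SHLD3 is a 5.9 kb mammalian expression plasmid built on a pcDNA5-FRT/TO backbone modified to carry a V5 tag and multiple cloning site. It is designed for tetracycline-inducible expression and FLP-mediated genomic integration. In E. coli it is maintained as a high-copy plasmid through a ColE1/pUC-type origin and selected with ampicillin via the bla gene. Short fragments annotated as f1 ori, lac promoter/operator, lacI, bom and ble are backbone remnants with no evident role in the design.

The payload is the 747 bp human SHLD3 coding sequence (also known as RINN1 or CTC-534A2.2), inserted between AscI and XhoI sites downstream of a backbone-encoded V5 epitope, so that the protein is made with an N-terminal V5 tag. Transcription is driven by the CMV enhancer/promoter followed by two tet operator sites (CMV/TetO2; the annotation software labels these as PLtetO-1 and TRE3GV fragments) and is terminated by the bGH polyadenylation signal. In cells expressing the Tet repressor, the operators keep the promoter silent until tetracycline or doxycycline is added.

Downstream lies a single FRT site placed directly in front of a hygromycin resistance gene with an SV40 poly(A) signal but no annotated promoter of its own. In this type of system, FLP recombinase inserts the plasmid into a matching genomic FRT site in a suitable host line, which supplies the promoter needed for hygromycin resistance, so selection favours correctly integrated, isogenic clones.

The construct serves to express V5-SHLD3 in mammalian cells and comes from work on the shieldin complex in 53BP1-dependent DNA repair. The sequenced and depositor records show the same features, differing only in numbering origin.
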