Features (pLannotate 1.2.2; 22 found; start..end, strand, type, name):
     28..80      -  misc_feature   bom (fragment): basis of mobility region from pBR322
    235..614     +  enhancer       CMV enhancer: human cytomegalovirus immediate early enhancer
    615..818     +  promoter       CMV promoter: human cytomegalovirus (CMV) immediate early promoter
    820..839     +  promoter       PLtetO-1 promoter (fragment): modified phage lambda PL promoter with tet operator sites (Lutz and Bujard, 1997)
    841..860     +  promoter       PLtetO-1 promoter (fragment): modified phage lambda PL promoter with tet operator sites (Lutz and Bujard, 1997)
    868..901     +  promoter       TRE3GV promoter (fragment): 3rd-generation Tet-responsive promoter that can be activated by binding of Tet-On® 3G, optimized for retroviral and lentiviral vectors
    993..1034    +  CDS            V5 tag: epitope tag from simian virus 5
   1059..1805    +  CDS            SHLD3: SHLD3_HUMAN - Also known as FLJ26957 From Homo sapiens (Human).
   1852..2076    +  polyA_signal   bGH poly(A) signal: bovine growth hormone polyadenylation signal
   2080..2101    +  promoter       SV40 promoter (fragment): SV40 enhancer and early promoter
   2122..2355    +  rep_origin     f1 ori (fragment) (sequence partly withheld): f1 bacteriophage origin of replication; arrow indicates direction of (+) strand synthesis
   2360..2407    +  protein_bind   FRT: FLP-mediated recombination occurs in the 8-bp core sequence TCTAGAAA (Turan and Bode, 2011). FLP recombinase from the Saccharomyces cerevisiae 2μ plasmid
   2415..3437    +  CDS            HygR: aminoglycoside phosphotransferase from E. coli; aph(4)-Ia; confers resistance to hygromycin
   3447..3572    +  CDS            ble (fragment): BLE_KLEPN - Experimental evidence at protein level: Swiss-Prot protein existence level 1. Binding protein with a strong affinity to the bleomycin family of antibiotics. Binds to CL990; an antimitotic-antibiotic compound. From Klebsiella pneumoniae.
   3567..3688    +  polyA_signal   SV40 poly(A) signal: SV40 polyadenylation signal
   3761..3777    -  protein_bind   lac operator: The lac repressor binds to the lac operator to inhibit transcription in E. coli. This inhibition can be relieved by adding lactose or isopropyl-β-D-thiogalactopyranoside (IPTG). lac repressor encoded by lacI
   3785..3815    -  promoter       lac promoter: promoter for the E. coli lac operon
   3830..3851    -  protein_bind   CAP binding site: CAP binding activates transcription in the presence of cAMP. E. coli catabolite activator protein
   3864..3956    -  CDS            lacI (fragment): lac repressor; lacI; The lac repressor binds to the lac operator to inhibit transcription in E. coli. This inhibition can be relieved by adding lactose or isopropyl-β-D-thiogalactopyranoside (IPTG).
   4139..4727    -  rep_origin     ori: high-copy-number ColE1/pMB1/pBR322/pUC origin of replication
   4898..5758    -  CDS            AmpR: β-lactamase; bla; confers resistance to ampicillin, carbenicillin, and related antibiotics
   5759..5863    -  promoter       AmpR promoter: bla
>Addgene plasmid #114124 | pcDNA5-FRT/TO-V5-SHLD3 | depositor full sequence | sequence record 215749 | pcDNA5-FRT/TO-V5-SHLD3 sequence 5894 bps
GACGGATCGGGAGATCTCCCGATCCCCTATGGTGCACTCTCAGTACAATCTGCTCTGATGCCGCATAGTT
AAGCCAGTATCTGCTCCCTGCTTGTGTGTTGGAGGTCGCTGAGTAGTGCGCGAGCAAAATTTAAGCTACA
ACAAGGCAAGGCTTGACCGACAATTGCATGAAGAATCTGCTTAGGGTTAGGCGTTTTGCGCTGCTTCGCG
ATGTACGGGCCAGATATACGCGTTGACATTGATTATTGACTAGTTATTAATAGTAATCAATTACGGGGTC
ATTAGTTCATAGCCCATATATGGAGTTCCGCGTTACATAACTTACGGTAAATGGCCCGCCTGGCTGACCG
CCCAACGACCCCCGCCCATTGACGTCAATAATGACGTATGTTCCCATAGTAACGCCAATAGGGACTTTCC
ATTGACGTCAATGGGTGGAGTATTTACGGTAAACTGCCCACTTGGCAGTACATCAAGTGTATCATATGCC
AAGTACGCCCCCTATTGACGTCAATGACGGTAAATGGCCCGCCTGGCATTATGCCCAGTACATGACCTTA
TGGGACTTTCCTACTTGGCAGTACATCTACGTATTAGTCATCGCTATTACCATGGTGATGCGGTTTTGGC
AGTACATCAATGGGCGTGGATAGCGGTTTGACTCACGGGGATTTCCAAGTCTCCACCCCATTGACGTCAA
TGGGAGTTTGTTTTGGCACCAAAATCAACGGGACTTTCCAAAATGTCGTAACAACTCCGCCCCATTGACG
CAAATGGGCGGTAGGCGTGTACGGTGGGAGGTCTATATAAGCAGAGCTCTCCCTATCAGTGATAGAGATC
TCCCTATCAGTGATAGAGATCGTCGACGAGCTCGTTTAGTGAACCGTCAGATCGCCTGGAGACGCCATCC
ACGCTGTTTTGACCTCCATAGAAGACACCGGGACCGATCCAGCCTCCGGACTCTAGCGTTTAAACTTAAG
CTTGGTACCATGGGTAAGCCTATCCCTAACCCTCTCCTCGGTCTCGATTCTACGGCCGCCAGTTTAAACG
GCGCGCCAACTACAGAAGTAATATTACATTATCGACCATGTGAGAGTGATCCCACACAACTGCCAAAAAT
TGCAGAAAAAGCAATTCAAGACTTTCCTACTCGTCCGCTATCAAGATTTATACCTTGGTTTCCATATGAT
GGGTCCAAGCTTCCACTCAGACCTAAAAGATCACCACCTGTGATTTCTGAAGAGGCAGCTGAAGATGTGA
AACAGTACTTAACCATTTCAGAACATGATGCTAAGTCACACAGTTATGATTGCACAGTAGATCTATTGGA
GTTTCAACCTAGCTTGAAAAAGCAGCATTTAACCTGGTCACACACACTGAAGGAACAGACTAATTCTGGA
AATCTGGGTAAACAATCAGAAAAGGGAAAACAGCACAAGAGGAGATCTTGGAGTATTTCCCTTCCCAGCA
ATAATTGTACTAAAAACGTTTCTCCTTTGTCTAAAAAATTGCAAGATAGTTTAAAGGCACTAAATTTACA
CTCACTTTATAGAGCAAGATGGACAATAGAACACACTATTTGTAACAGCCAAACTCTGGAAGACATTTGG
ACAAAACTCAATCAAATTATTAGGCACAATGAACTTCCATCTTGTAATGCTACAATTCAGAGGCATTTAG
GCCAAATATGGGTGTTCTGTGATATTATGTATTGTGAATATGTGGGAAGTCTTCTTAAAGGAAGATTAGC
TCTTACTGGAAAAATTAATTTATTTGTGCATAAATATGGTGTTATTTTTAGTATGTAGCTCGAGTCTAGA
GGGCCCGTTTAAACCCGCTGATCAGCCTCGACTGTGCCTTCTAGTTGCCAGCCATCTGTTGTTTGCCCCT
CCCCCGTGCCTTCCTTGACCCTGGAAGGTGCCACTCCCACTGTCCTTTCCTAATAAAATGAGGAAATTGC
ATCGCATTGTCTGAGTAGGTGTCATTCTATTCTGGGGGGTGGGGTGGGGCAGGACAGCAAGGGGGAGGAT
TGGGAAGACAATAGCAGGCATGCTGGGGATGCGGTGGGCTCTATGGCTTCTGAGGCGGAAAGAACCAGCT
GGGGCTCTAGGGGGTATCCCC
[124 nt withheld, positions 2122-2245]
C
[91 nt withheld, positions 2247-2337]
AGGGTGATGGTTCACGTACCTAGAAGTTCCTATTCCGAAGTTCCTATTCTCTAGAAAGTATAGGAACTTC
CTTGGCCAAAAAGCCTGAACTCACCGCGACGTCTGTCGAGAAGTTTCTGATCGAAAAGTTCGACAGCGTC
TCCGACCTGATGCAGCTCTCGGAGGGCGAAGAATCTCGTGCTTTCAGCTTCGATGTAGGAGGGCGTGGAT
ATGTCCTGCGGGTAAATAGCTGCGCCGATGGTTTCTACAAAGATCGTTATGTTTATCGGCACTTTGCATC
GGCCGCGCTCCCGATTCCGGAAGTGCTTGACATTGGGGATTTCAGCGAGAGCCTGACCTATTGCATCTCC
CGCCGTGCACAGGGTGTCACGTTGCAAGACCTGCCTGAAACCGAACTGCCCGCTGTTCTGCAGCCGGTCG
CGGAGGCCATGGATGCGATCGCTGCGGCCGATCTTAGCCAGACGAGCGGGTTCGGCCCATTCGGACCGCA
AGGAATCGGTCAATACACTACATGGCGTGATTTCATATGCGCGATTGCTGATCCCCATGTGTATCACTGG
CAAACTGTGATGGACGACACCGTCAGTGCGTCCGTCGCGCAGGCTCTCGATGAGCTGATGCTTTGGGCCG
AGGACTGCCCCGAAGTCCGGCACCTCGTGCACGCGGATTTCGGCTCCAACAATGTCCTGACGGACAATGG
CCGCATAACAGCGGTCATTGACTGGAGCGAGGCGATGTTCGGGGATTCCCAATACGAGGTCGCCAACATC
TTCTTCTGGAGGCCGTGGTTGGCTTGTATGGAGCAGCAGACGCGCTACTTCGAGCGGAGGCATCCGGAGC
TTGCAGGATCGCCGCGGCTCCGGGCGTATATGCTCCGCATTGGTCTTGACCAACTCTATCAGAGCTTGGT
TGACGGCAATTTCGATGATGCAGCTTGGGCGCAGGGTCGATGCGACGCAATCGTCCGATCCGGAGCCGGG
ACTGTCGGGCGTACACAAATCGCCCGCAGAAGCGCGGCCGTCTGGACCGATGGCTGTGTAGAAGTACTCG
CCGATAGTGGAAACCGACGCCCCAGCACTCGTCCGAGGGCAAAGGAATAGCACGTACTACGAGATTTCGA
TTCCACCGCCGCCTTCTATGAAAGGTTGGGCTTCGGAATCGTTTTCCGGGACGCCGGCTGGATGATCCTC
CAGCGCGGGGATCTCATGCTGGAGTTCTTCGCCCACCCCAACTTGTTTATTGCAGCTTATAATGGTTACA
AATAAAGCAATAGCATCACAAATTTCACAAATAAAGCATTTTTTTCACTGCATTCTAGTTGTGGTTTGTC
CAAACTCATCAATGTATCTTATCATGTCTGTATACCGTCGACCTCTAGCTAGAGCTTGGCGTAATCATGG
TCATAGCTGTTTCCTGTGTGAAATTGTTATCCGCTCACAATTCCACACAACATACGAGCCGGAAGCATAA
AGTGTAAAGCCTGGGGTGCCTAATGAGTGAGCTAACTCACATTAATTGCGTTGCGCTCACTGCCCGCTTT
CCAGTCGGGAAACCTGTCGTGCCAGCTGCATTAATGAATCGGCCAACGCGCGGGGAGAGGCGGTTTGCGT
ATTGGGCGCTCTTCCGCTTCCTCGCTCACTGACTCGCTGCGCTCGGTCGTTCGGCTGCGGCGAGCGGTAT
CAGCTCACTCAAAGGCGGTAATACGGTTATCCACAGAATCAGGGGATAACGCAGGAAAGAACATGTGAGC
AAAAGGCCAGCAAAAGGCCAGGAACCGTAAAAAGGCCGCGTTGCTGGCGTTTTTCCATAGGCTCCGCCCC
CCTGACGAGCATCACAAAAATCGACGCTCAAGTCAGAGGTGGCGAAACCCGACAGGACTATAAAGATACC
AGGCGTTTCCCCCTGGAAGCTCCCTCGTGCGCTCTCCTGTTCCGACCCTGCCGCTTACCGGATACCTGTC
CGCCTTTCTCCCTTCGGGAAGCGTGGCGCTTTCTCATAGCTCACGCTGTAGGTATCTCAGTTCGGTGTAG
GTCGTTCGCTCCAAGCTGGGCTGTGTGCACGAACCCCCCGTTCAGCCCGACCGCTGCGCCTTATCCGGTA
ACTATCGTCTTGAGTCCAACCCGGTAAGACACGACTTATCGCCACTGGCAGCAGCCACTGGTAACAGGAT
TAGCAGAGCGAGGTATGTAGGCGGTGCTACAGAGTTCTTGAAGTGGTGGCCTAACTACGGCTACACTAGA
AGAACAGTATTTGGTATCTGCGCTCTGCTGAAGCCAGTTACCTTCGGAAAAAGAGTTGGTAGCTCTTGAT
CCGGCAAACAAACCACCGCTGGTAGCGGTGGTTTTTTTGTTTGCAAGCAGCAGATTACGCGCAGAAAAAA
AGGATCTCAAGAAGATCCTTTGATCTTTTCTACGGGGTCTGACGCTCAGTGGAACGAAAACTCACGTTAA
GGGATTTTGGTCATGAGATTATCAAAAAGGATCTTCACCTAGATCCTTTTAAATTAAAAATGAAGTTTTA
AATCAATCTAAAGTATATATGAGTAAACTTGGTCTGACAGTTACCAATGCTTAATCAGTGAGGCACCTAT
CTCAGCGATCTGTCTATTTCGTTCATCCATAGTTGCCTGACTCCCCGTCGTGTAGATAACTACGATACGG
GAGGGCTTACCATCTGGCCCCAGTGCTGCAATGATACCGCGAGACCCACGCTCACCGGCTCCAGATTTAT
CAGCAATAAACCAGCCAGCCGGAAGGGCCGAGCGCAGAAGTGGTCCTGCAACTTTATCCGCCTCCATCCA
GTCTATTAATTGTTGCCGGGAAGCTAGAGTAAGTAGTTCGCCAGTTAATAGTTTGCGCAACGTTGTTGCC
ATTGCTACAGGCATCGTGGTGTCACGCTCGTCGTTTGGTATGGCTTCATTCAGCTCCGGTTCCCAACGAT
CAAGGCGAGTTACATGATCCCCCATGTTGTGCAAAAAAGCGGTTAGCTCCTTCGGTCCTCCGATCGTTGT
CAGAAGTAAGTTGGCCGCAGTGTTATCACTCATGGTTATGGCAGCACTGCATAATTCTCTTACTGTCATG
CCATCCGTAAGATGCTTTTCTGTGACTGGTGAGTACTCAACCAAGTCATTCTGAGAATAGTGTATGCGGC
GACCGAGTTGCTCTTGCCCGGCGTCAATACGGGATAATACCGCGCCACATAGCAGAACTTTAAAAGTGCT
CATCATTGGAAAACGTTCTTCGGGGCGAAAACTCTCAAGGATCTTACCGCTGTTGAGATCCAGTTCGATG
TAACCCACTCGTGCACCCAACTGATCTTCAGCATCTTTTACTTTCACCAGCGTTTCTGGGTGAGCAAAAA
CAGGAAGGCAAAATGCCGCAAAAAAGGGAATAAGGGCGACACGGAAATGTTGAATACTCATACTCTTCCT
TTTTCAATATTATTGAAGCATTTATCAGGGTTATTGTCTCATGAGCGGATACATATTTGAATGTATTTAG
AAAAATAAACAAATAGGGGTTCCGCGCACATTTCCCCGAAAAGTGCCACCTGACGTC
