Features (pLannotate 1.2.2; 22 found; start..end, strand, type, name):
      1..380     +  enhancer       CMV enhancer: human cytomegalovirus immediate early enhancer
    381..584     +  promoter       CMV promoter: human cytomegalovirus (CMV) immediate early promoter
    586..605     +  promoter       PLtetO-1 promoter (fragment): modified phage lambda PL promoter with tet operator sites (Lutz and Bujard, 1997)
    607..626     +  promoter       PLtetO-1 promoter (fragment): modified phage lambda PL promoter with tet operator sites (Lutz and Bujard, 1997)
    634..667     +  promoter       TRE3GV promoter (fragment): 3rd-generation Tet-responsive promoter that can be activated by binding of Tet-On® 3G, optimized for retroviral and lentiviral vectors
    759..800     +  CDS            V5 tag: epitope tag from simian virus 5
    825..1571    +  CDS            SHLD3: SHLD3_HUMAN - Also known as FLJ26957 From Homo sapiens (Human).
   1618..1842    +  polyA_signal   bGH poly(A) signal: bovine growth hormone polyadenylation signal
   1846..1867    +  promoter       SV40 promoter (fragment): SV40 enhancer and early promoter
   1888..2121    +  rep_origin     f1 ori (fragment) (sequence partly withheld): f1 bacteriophage origin of replication; arrow indicates direction of (+) strand synthesis
   2126..2173    +  protein_bind   FRT: FLP-mediated recombination occurs in the 8-bp core sequence TCTAGAAA (Turan and Bode, 2011). FLP recombinase from the Saccharomyces cerevisiae 2μ plasmid
   2181..3203    +  CDS            HygR: hygromycin B phosphotransferase confers resistance to hygromycin
   3213..3338    +  CDS            ble (fragment): BLE_KLEPN - Experimental evidence at protein level: Swiss-Prot protein existence level 1. Binding protein with a strong affinity to the bleomycin family of antibiotics. Binds to CL990; an antimitotic-antibiotic compound. From Klebsiella pneumoniae.
   3333..3454    +  polyA_signal   SV40 poly(A) signal: SV40 polyadenylation signal
   3527..3543    -  protein_bind   lac operator: The lac repressor binds to the lac operator to inhibit transcription in E. coli. This inhibition can be relieved by adding lactose or isopropyl-β-D-thiogalactopyranoside (IPTG). lac repressor encoded by lacI
   3551..3581    -  promoter       lac promoter: promoter for the E. coli lac operon
   3596..3617    -  protein_bind   CAP binding site: CAP binding activates transcription in the presence of cAMP. E. coli catabolite activator protein
   3630..3722    -  CDS            lacI (fragment): lac repressor; lacI; The lac repressor binds to the lac operator to inhibit transcription in E. coli. This inhibition can be relieved by adding lactose or isopropyl-β-D-thiogalactopyranoside (IPTG).
   3905..4493    -  rep_origin     ori: high-copy-number ColE1/pMB1/pBR322/pUC origin of replication
   4664..5524    -  CDS            AmpR: β-lactamase; bla; confers resistance to ampicillin, carbenicillin, and related antibiotics
   5525..5629    -  promoter       AmpR promoter: bla
   5688..5740    -  misc_feature   bom (fragment): basis of mobility region from pBR322
>Addgene plasmid #114124 | pcDNA5-FRT/TO-V5-SHLD3 | addgene full sequence | sequence record 219944 | Addgene NGS Result
GACATTGATTATTGACTAGTTATTAATAGTAATCAATTACGGGGTCATTAGTTCATAGCCCATATATGGA
GTTCCGCGTTACATAACTTACGGTAAATGGCCCGCCTGGCTGACCGCCCAACGACCCCCGCCCATTGACG
TCAATAATGACGTATGTTCCCATAGTAACGCCAATAGGGACTTTCCATTGACGTCAATGGGTGGAGTATT
TACGGTAAACTGCCCACTTGGCAGTACATCAAGTGTATCATATGCCAAGTACGCCCCCTATTGACGTCAA
TGACGGTAAATGGCCCGCCTGGCATTATGCCCAGTACATGACCTTATGGGACTTTCCTACTTGGCAGTAC
ATCTACGTATTAGTCATCGCTATTACCATGGTGATGCGGTTTTGGCAGTACATCAATGGGCGTGGATAGC
GGTTTGACTCACGGGGATTTCCAAGTCTCCACCCCATTGACGTCAATGGGAGTTTGTTTTGGCACCAAAA
TCAACGGGACTTTCCAAAATGTCGTAACAACTCCGCCCCATTGACGCAAATGGGCGGTAGGCGTGTACGG
TGGGAGGTCTATATAAGCAGAGCTCTCCCTATCAGTGATAGAGATCTCCCTATCAGTGATAGAGATCGTC
GACGAGCTCGTTTAGTGAACCGTCAGATCGCCTGGAGACGCCATCCACGCTGTTTTGACCTCCATAGAAG
ACACCGGGACCGATCCAGCCTCCGGACTCTAGCGTTTAAACTTAAGCTTGGTACCATGGGTAAGCCTATC
CCTAACCCTCTCCTCGGTCTCGATTCTACGGCCGCCAGTTTAAACGGCGCGCCAACTACAGAAGTAATAT
TACATTATCGACCATGTGAGAGTGATCCCACACAACTGCCAAAAATTGCAGAAAAAGCAATTCAAGACTT
TCCTACTCGTCCGCTATCAAGATTTATACCTTGGTTTCCATATGATGGGTCCAAGCTTCCACTCAGACCT
AAAAGATCACCACCTGTGATTTCTGAAGAGGCAGCTGAAGATGTGAAACAGTACTTAACCATTTCAGAAC
ATGATGCTAAGTCACACAGTTATGATTGCACAGTAGATCTATTGGAGTTTCAACCTAGCTTGAAAAAGCA
GCATTTAACCTGGTCACACACACTGAAGGAACAGACTAATTCTGGAAATCTGGGTAAACAATCAGAAAAG
GGAAAACAGCACAAGAGGAGATCTTGGAGTATTTCCCTTCCCAGCAATAATTGTACTAAAAACGTTTCTC
CTTTGTCTAAAAAATTGCAAGATAGTTTAAAGGCACTAAATTTACACTCACTTTATAGAGCAAGATGGAC
AATAGAACACACTATTTGTAACAGCCAAACTCTGGAAGACATTTGGACAAAACTCAATCAAATTATTAGG
CACAATGAACTTCCATCTTGTAATGCTACAATTCAGAGGCATTTAGGCCAAATATGGGTGTTCTGTGATA
TTATGTATTGTGAATATGTGGGAAGTCTTCTTAAAGGAAGATTAGCTCTTACTGGAAAAATTAATTTATT
TGTGCATAAATATGGTGTTATTTTTAGTATGTAGCTCGAGTCTAGAGGGCCCGTTTAAACCCGCTGATCA
GCCTCGACTGTGCCTTCTAGTTGCCAGCCATCTGTTGTTTGCCCCTCCCCCGTGCCTTCCTTGACCCTGG
AAGGTGCCACTCCCACTGTCCTTTCCTAATAAAATGAGGAAATTGCATCGCATTGTCTGAGTAGGTGTCA
TTCTATTCTGGGGGGTGGGGTGGGGCAGGACAGCAAGGGGGAGGATTGGGAAGACAATAGCAGGCATGCT
GGGGATGCGGTGGGCTCTATGGCTTCTGAGGCGGAAAGAACCAGCTGGGGCTCTAGGGGGTATCCCC
[124 nt withheld, positions 1888-2011]
C
[91 nt withheld, positions 2013-2103]
AGGGTGATGGTTCACGTACCTAGAAGTTCCTATTCCGAAGTTCCTATTCTCTAGAAAGTATAGGAACTTC
CTTGGCCAAAAAGCCTGAACTCACCGCGACGTCTGTCGAGAAGTTTCTGATCGAAAAGTTCGACAGCGTC
TCCGACCTGATGCAGCTCTCGGAGGGCGAAGAATCTCGTGCTTTCAGCTTCGATGTAGGAGGGCGTGGAT
ATGTCCTGCGGGTAAATAGCTGCGCCGATGGTTTCTACAAAGATCGTTATGTTTATCGGCACTTTGCATC
GGCCGCGCTCCCGATTCCGGAAGTGCTTGACATTGGGGAGTTCAGCGAGAGCCTGACCTATTGCATCTCC
CGCCGTGCACAGGGTGTCACGTTGCAAGACCTGCCTGAAACCGAACTGCCCGCTGTTCTGCAGCCGGTCG
CGGAGGCCATGGATGCGATCGCTGCGGCCGATCTTAGCCAGACGAGCGGGTTCGGCCCATTCGGACCGCA
AGGAATCGGTCAATACACTACATGGCGTGATTTCATATGCGCGATTGCTGATCCCCATGTGTATCACTGG
CAAACTGTGATGGACGACACCGTCAGTGCGTCCGTCGCGCAGGCTCTCGATGAGCTGATGCTTTGGGCCG
AGGACTGCCCCGAAGTCCGGCACCTCGTGCACGCGGATTTCGGCTCCAACAATGTCCTGACGGACAATGG
CCGCATAACAGCGGTCATTGACTGGAGCGAGGCGATGTTCGGGGATTCCCAATACGAGGTCGCCAACATC
TTCTTCTGGAGGCCGTGGTTGGCTTGTATGGAGCAGCAGACGCGCTACTTCGAGCGGAGGCATCCGGAGC
TTGCAGGATCGCCGCGGCTCCGGGCGTATATGCTCCGCATTGGTCTTGACCAACTCTATCAGAGCTTGGT
TGACGGCAATTTCGATGATGCAGCTTGGGCGCAGGGTCGATGCGACGCAATCGTCCGATCCGGAGCCGGG
ACTGTCGGGCGTACACAAATCGCCCGCAGAAGCGCGGCCGTCTGGACCGATGGCTGTGTAGAAGTACTCG
CCGATAGTGGAAACCGACGCCCCAGCACTCGTCCGAGGGCAAAGGAATAGCACGTACTACGAGATTTCGA
TTCCACCGCCGCCTTCTATGAAAGGTTGGGCTTCGGAATCGTTTTCCGGGACGCCGGCTGGATGATCCTC
CAGCGCGGGGATCTCATGCTGGAGTTCTTCGCCCACCCCAACTTGTTTATTGCAGCTTATAATGGTTACA
AATAAAGCAATAGCATCACAAATTTCACAAATAAAGCATTTTTTTCACTGCATTCTAGTTGTGGTTTGTC
CAAACTCATCAATGTATCTTATCATGTCTGTATACCGTCGACCTCTAGCTAGAGCTTGGCGTAATCATGG
TCATAGCTGTTTCCTGTGTGAAATTGTTATCCGCTCACAATTCCACACAACATACGAGCCGGAAGCATAA
AGTGTAAAGCCTGGGGTGCCTAATGAGTGAGCTAACTCACATTAATTGCGTTGCGCTCACTGCCCGCTTT
CCAGTCGGGAAACCTGTCGTGCCAGCTGCATTAATGAATCGGCCAACGCGCGGGGAGAGGCGGTTTGCGT
ATTGGGCGCTCTTCCGCTTCCTCGCTCACTGACTCGCTGCGCTCGGTCGTTCGGCTGCGGCGAGCGGTAT
CAGCTCACTCAAAGGCGGTAATACGGTTATCCACAGAATCAGGGGATAACGCAGGAAAGAACATGTGAGC
AAAAGGCCAGCAAAAGGCCAGGAACCGTAAAAAGGCCGCGTTGCTGGCGTTTTTCCATAGGCTCCGCCCC
CCTGACGAGCATCACAAAAATCGACGCTCAAGTCAGAGGTGGCGAAACCCGACAGGACTATAAAGATACC
AGGCGTTTCCCCCTGGAAGCTCCCTCGTGCGCTCTCCTGTTCCGACCCTGCCGCTTACCGGATACCTGTC
CGCCTTTCTCCCTTCGGGAAGCGTGGCGCTTTCTCATAGCTCACGCTGTAGGTATCTCAGTTCGGTGTAG
GTCGTTCGCTCCAAGCTGGGCTGTGTGCACGAACCCCCCGTTCAGCCCGACCGCTGCGCCTTATCCGGTA
ACTATCGTCTTGAGTCCAACCCGGTAAGACACGACTTATCGCCACTGGCAGCAGCCACTGGTAACAGGAT
TAGCAGAGCGAGGTATGTAGGCGGTGCTACAGAGTTCTTGAAGTGGTGGCCTAACTACGGCTACACTAGA
AGAACAGTATTTGGTATCTGCGCTCTGCTGAAGCCAGTTACCTTCGGAAAAAGAGTTGGTAGCTCTTGAT
CCGGCAAACAAACCACCGCTGGTAGCGGTGGTTTTTTTGTTTGCAAGCAGCAGATTACGCGCAGAAAAAA
AGGATCTCAAGAAGATCCTTTGATCTTTTCTACGGGGTCTGACGCTCAGTGGAACGAAAACTCACGTTAA
GGGATTTTGGTCATGAGATTATCAAAAAGGATCTTCACCTAGATCCTTTTAAATTAAAAATGAAGTTTTA
AATCAATCTAAAGTATATATGAGTAAACTTGGTCTGACAGTTACCAATGCTTAATCAGTGAGGCACCTAT
CTCAGCGATCTGTCTATTTCGTTCATCCATAGTTGCCTGACTCCCCGTCGTGTAGATAACTACGATACGG
GAGGGCTTACCATCTGGCCCCAGTGCTGCAATGATACCGCGAGACCCACGCTCACCGGCTCCAGATTTAT
CAGCAATAAACCAGCCAGCCGGAAGGGCCGAGCGCAGAAGTGGTCCTGCAACTTTATCCGCCTCCATCCA
GTCTATTAATTGTTGCCGGGAAGCTAGAGTAAGTAGTTCGCCAGTTAATAGTTTGCGCAACGTTGTTGCC
ATTGCTACAGGCATCGTGGTGTCACGCTCGTCGTTTGGTATGGCTTCATTCAGCTCCGGTTCCCAACGAT
CAAGGCGAGTTACATGATCCCCCATGTTGTGCAAAAAAGCGGTTAGCTCCTTCGGTCCTCCGATCGTTGT
CAGAAGTAAGTTGGCCGCAGTGTTATCACTCATGGTTATGGCAGCACTGCATAATTCTCTTACTGTCATG
CCATCCGTAAGATGCTTTTCTGTGACTGGTGAGTACTCAACCAAGTCATTCTGAGAATAGTGTATGCGGC
GACCGAGTTGCTCTTGCCCGGCGTCAATACGGGATAATACCGCGCCACATAGCAGAACTTTAAAAGTGCT
CATCATTGGAAAACGTTCTTCGGGGCGAAAACTCTCAAGGATCTTACCGCTGTTGAGATCCAGTTCGATG
TAACCCACTCGTGCACCCAACTGATCTTCAGCATCTTTTACTTTCACCAGCGTTTCTGGGTGAGCAAAAA
CAGGAAGGCAAAATGCCGCAAAAAAGGGAATAAGGGCGACACGGAAATGTTGAATACTCATACTCTTCCT
TTTTCAATATTATTGAAGCATTTATCAGGGTTATTGTCTCATGAGCGGATACATATTTGAATGTATTTAG
AAAAATAAACAAATAGGGGTTCCGCGCACATTTCCCCGAAAAGTGCCACCTGACGTCGACGGATCGGGAG
ATCTCCCGATCCCCTATGGTGCACTCTCAGTACAATCTGCTCTGATGCCGCATAGTTAAGCCAGTATCTG
CTCCCTGCTTGTGTGTTGGAGGTCGCTGAGTAGTGCGCGAGCAAAATTTAAGCTACAACAAGGCAAGGCT
TGACCGACAATTGCATGAAGAATCTGCTTAGGGTTAGGCGTTTTGCGCTGCTTCGCGATGTACGGGCCAG
ATATACGCGTT
